Addgene plasmid #48006: pICH47791
Purpose: (Empty Backbone)
Depositing lab: Sylvestre Marillonnet. Depositing organization: Leibniz Institute of Plant Biochemistry (IPB). Publication: A modular cloning system for standardized assembly of multigene constructs. Weber E, Engler C, Gruetzner R, Werner S, Marillonnet S. PLoS One. 2011 Feb 18;6(2):e16765. doi: 10.1371/journal.pone.0016765. PubMed 21364738.
Backbone
  Vector backbone: derived from pBIN19 and pUC19
  Backbone manufacturer: self-made
  Backbone size (bp): 4356
  Vector type: Unspecified
  Selectable markers: LacZ alpha
Growth in bacteria
  Bacterial resistance: Ampicillin, 100 μg/mL
  Growth temperature: 37°C
  Growth strain: DH10B
  Copy number: High Copy
Gene/Insert
  Gene/Insert name: None
Terms and licenses: Academic/Nonprofit Terms; Industry Terms: Not Available to Industry
Depositor comments: level 1 cloning vector, replicates in E.coli and Agrobacterium, binary vector for Agrobacterium T-DNA delivery to plant cells
How to cite: pICH47791 was a gift from Sylvestre Marillonnet (Addgene plasmid # 48006 ; http://n2t.net/addgene:48006 ; RRID:Addgene_48006)
