[The description below was written by a language model from this plasmid's Addgene catalogue record and pLannotate feature annotations shown in this document.]
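Description:
pICH47791 is an empty level 1 acceptor vector from the MoClo modular cloning system, built on a self-made backbone derived from pBIN19 and pUC19. It is a binary vector: according to the depositor it replicates in both E. coli and Agrobacterium and is intended for Agrobacterium-mediated T-DNA delivery into plant cells. The annotated features fit this. A high-copy ColE1/pUC-type origin supports propagation in E. coli. The incP oriV together with the trfA replication initiator gene provides broad-host-range replication, which is what allows maintenance in Agrobacterium. Selection is by ampicillin or carbenicillin resistance from the bla gene under its own promoter. Short TetR, lacI and bom fragments in the annotation appear to be remnants of the parental plasmids rather than functional parts.

The plasmid carries no insert. Between the nopaline-type left and right T-DNA border repeats (across the junction of the circular map) sits a lacZα cassette. It comprises the lac promoter, operator and CAP binding site, the pUC18/19 polylinker and the lacZα fragment. This cassette serves as a blue/white screening marker, since it is replaced when a transcription unit is assembled into the vector and correct clones then appear white. In the modular cloning scheme, level 1 vectors normally receive promoter, coding and terminator modules by Type IIS restriction-ligation and pass the result on to multigene level 2 constructs. The specific enzyme sites, fusion overhangs and position or orientation assigned to this vector are not given in the record. The catalogue lists a backbone size of 4,356 bp, while the annotated full sequence is 4,968 nt. The difference may correspond to the lacZα cassette, but the record does not say so.
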