Features (pLannotate 1.2.2; 15 found; start..end, strand, type, name):
     76..100     -  misc_feature   LB T-DNA repeat: left border repeat from nopaline C58 T-DNA
    192..823     +  rep_origin     oriV: incP origin of replication
    910..1014    +  promoter       AmpR promoter: bla
   1015..1875    +  CDS            AmpR: β-lactamase; bla; confers resistance to ampicillin, carbenicillin, and related antibiotics
   2046..2634    +  rep_origin     ori: high-copy-number ColE1/pMB1/pBR322/pUC origin of replication
   2970..4115    +  CDS            trfA: TRFA_ECOLX - Experimental evidence at protein level: Swiss-Prot protein existence level 1. Also involved in plasmid copy number control, promoting intermolecular coupling of protein bound iterons at oriV, which inhibits replication initiation. From Escherichia coli.
   4142..4162    +  CDS            TetR (fragment): tetracycline resistance regulatory protein; tetR
   4274..4298    -  misc_feature   RB T-DNA repeat: right border repeat from nopaline C58 T-DNA
   4431..4530    +  misc_feature   bom (fragment): basis of mobility region from pBR322
   4536..4693    -  CDS            lacZα (fragment): LacZα fragment of β-galactosidase; lacZ fragment
   4690..4746    +  misc_feature   MCS: pUC18/19 multiple cloning site
   4783..4799    -  protein_bind   lac operator: The lac repressor binds to the lac operator to inhibit transcription in E. coli. This inhibition can be relieved by adding lactose or isopropyl-β-D-thiogalactopyranoside (IPTG). lac repressor encoded by lacI
   4807..4837    -  promoter       lac promoter: promoter for the E. coli lac operon
   4852..4873    -  protein_bind   CAP binding site: CAP binding activates transcription in the presence of cAMP. E. coli catabolite activator protein
   4886..4928    -  CDS            lacI (fragment): lac repressor; lacI; The lac repressor binds to the lac operator to inhibit transcription in E. coli. This inhibition can be relieved by adding lactose or isopropyl-β-D-thiogalactopyranoside (IPTG).
>Addgene plasmid #48006 | pICH47791 | depositor full sequence | sequence record 69006 | Full Sequence
GTGGGGCCCACTGCATCCACCCCAGTACATTAAAAACGTCCGCAATGTGTTATTAAGTTGTCTAAGCGTC
AATTTGTTTACACCACAATATATCCTGCCACCAGCCAGCCAACAGCTCCCCGACCGGCAGCTCGGCACAA
AATCACCACTCGATACAGGCAGCCCATCAGTCAGATCAGGATCTCCTTTGCGACGCTCACCGGGCTGGTT
GCCCTCGCCGCTGGGCTGGCGGCCGTCTATGGCCCTGCAAACGCGCCAGAAACGCCGTCGAAGCCGTGTG
CGAGACACCGCGGCCGCCGGCGTTGTGGATACCTCGCGGAAAACTTGGCCCTCACTGACAGATGAGGGGC
GGACGTTGACACTTGAGGGGCCGACTCACCCGGCGCGGCGTTGACAGATGAGGGGCAGGCTCGATTTCGG
CCGGCGACGTGGAGCTGGCCAGCCTCGCAAATCGGCGAAAACGCCTGATTTTACGCGAGTTTCCCACAGA
TGATGTGGACAAGCCTGGGGATAAGTGCCCTGCGGTATTGACACTTGAGGGGCGCGACTACTGACAGATG
AGGGGCGCGATCCTTGACACTTGAGGGGCAGAGTGCTGACAGATGAGGGGCGCACCTATTGACATTTGAG
GGGCTGTCCACAGGCAGAAAATCCAGCATTTGCAAGGGTTTCCGCCCGTTTTTCGGCCACCGCTAACCTG
TCTTTTAACCTGCTTTTAAACCAATATTTATAAACCTTGTTTTTAACCAGGGCTGCGCCCTGTGCGCGTG
ACCGCGCACGCCGAAGGGGGGTGCCCCCCCTTCTCGAACCCTCCCGGCCCGCTAACGCGGGCCTCCCATC
CCCCCAGGGGCTGCGCCCCTCGGCCGCGAACGGCCTCACCCCAAAAATGGCAGCGCTGGCCAATTCGTGC
GCGGAACCCCTATTTGTTTATTTTTCTAAATACATTCAAATATGTATCCGCTCATGAGACAATAACCCTG
ATAAATGCTTCAATAATATTGAAAAAGGAAGAGTATGAGTATTCAACATTTCCGTGTCGCCCTTATTCCC
TTTTTTGCGGCATTTTGCCTTCCTGTTTTTGCTCACCCAGAAACGCTGGTGAAAGTAAAAGATGCTGAAG
ATCAGTTGGGTGCACGAGTGGGTTACATCGAACTGGATCTCAACAGCGGTAAGATCCTTGAGAGTTTTCG
CCCCGAAGAACGTTTTCCAATGATGAGCACTTTTAAAGTTCTGCTATGTGGCGCGGTATTATCCCGTATT
GACGCCGGGCAAGAGCAACTCGGTCGCCGCATACACTATTCTCAGAATGACTTGGTTGAGTACTCACCAG
TCACAGAAAAGCATCTTACGGATGGCATGACAGTAAGAGAATTATGCAGTGCTGCCATAACCATGAGTGA
TAACACTGCGGCCAACTTACTTCTGACAACGATCGGAGGACCGAAGGAGCTAACCGCTTTTTTGCACAAC
ATGGGGGATCATGTAACTCGCCTTGATCGTTGGGAACCGGAGCTGAATGAAGCCATACCAAACGACGAGC
GTGACACCACGATGCCTGTAGCAATGGCAACAACGTTGCGCAAACTATTAACTGGCGAACTACTTACTCT
AGCTTCCCGGCAACAATTAATAGACTGGATGGAGGCGGATAAAGTTGCAGGACCACTTCTGCGCTCGGCC
CTTCCGGCTGGCTGGTTTATTGCTGATAAATCTGGAGCCGGTGAGCGTGGTTCTCGCGGTATCATTGCAG
CACTGGGGCCAGATGGTAAGCCCTCCCGTATCGTAGTTATCTACACGACGGGGAGTCAGGCAACTATGGA
TGAACGAAATAGACAGATCGCTGAGATAGGTGCCTCACTGATTAAGCATTGGTAACTGTCAGACCAAGTT
TACTCATATATACTTTAGATTGATTTAAAACTTCATTTTTAATTTAAAAGGATCTAGGTGAAGATCCTTT
TTGATAATCTCATGACCAAAATCCCTTAACGTGAGTTTTCGTTCCACTGAGCGTCAGACCCCGTAGAAAA
GATCAAAGGATCTTCTTGAGATCCTTTTTTTCTGCGCGTAATCTGCTGCTTGCAAACAAAAAAACCACCG
CTACCAGCGGTGGTTTGTTTGCCGGATCAAGAGCTACCAACTCTTTTTCCGAAGGTAACTGGCTTCAGCA
GAGCGCAGATACCAAATACTGTCCTTCTAGTGTAGCCGTAGTTAGGCCACCACTTCAAGAACTCTGTAGC
ACCGCCTACATACCTCGCTCTGCTAATCCTGTTACCAGTGGCTGCTGCCAGTGGCGATAAGTCGTGTCTT
ACCGGGTTGGACTCAAGACGATAGTTACCGGATAAGGCGCAGCGGTCGGGCTGAACGGGGGGTTCGTGCA
CACAGCCCAGCTTGGAGCGAACGACCTACACCGAACTGAGATACCTACAGCGTGAGCTATGAGAAAGCGC
CACGCTTCCCGAAGGGAGAAAGGCGGACAGGTATCCGGTAAGCGGCAGGGTCGGAACAGGAGAGCGCACG
AGGGAGCTTCCAGGGGGAAACGCCTGGTATCTTTATAGTCCTGTCGGGTTTCGCCACCTCTGACTTGAGC
GTCGATTTTTGTGATGCTCGTCAGGGGGGCGGAGCCTATGGAAAAACGCCAGCAACGCGGCCTTTTTACG
GTTCCTGGCAGATCCTAGATGTGGCGCAACGATGCCGGCGACAAGCAGGAGCGCACCGACTTCTTCCGCA
TCAAGTGTTTTGGCTCTCAGGCCGAGGCCCACGGCAAGTATTTGGGCAAGGGGTCGCTGGTATTCGTGCA
GGGCAAGATTCGGAATACCAAGTACGAGAAGGACGGCCAGACGGTCTACGGGACCGACTTCATTGCCGAT
AAGGTGGATTATCTGGACACCAAGGCACCAGGCGGGTCAAATCAGGAATAAGGGCACATTGCCCCGGCGT
GAGTCGGGGCAATCCCGCAAGGAGGGTGAATGAATCGGACGTTTGACCGGAAGGCATACAGGCAAGAACT
GATCGACGCGGGGTTTTCCGCCGAGGATGCCGAAACCATCGCAAGCCGCACCGTCATGCGTGCGCCCCGC
GAAACCTTCCAGTCCGTCGGCTCGATGGTCCAGCAAGCTACGGCCAAGATCGAGCGCGACAGCGTGCAAC
TGGCTCCCCCTGCCCTGCCCGCGCCATCGGCCGCCGTGGAGCGTTCGCGTCGTCTTGAACAGGAGGCGGC
AGGTTTGGCGAAGTCGATGACCATCGACACGCGAGGAACTATGACGACCAAGAAGCGAAAAACCGCCGGC
GAGGACCTGGCAAAACAGGTCAGCGAGGCCAAGCAGGCCGCGTTGCTGAAACACACGAAGCAGCAGATCA
AGGAAATGCAGCTTTCCTTGTTCGATATTGCGCCGTGGCCGGACACGATGCGAGCGATGCCAAACGACAC
GGCCCGCTCTGCCCTGTTCACCACGCGCAACAAGAAAATCCCGCGCGAGGCGCTGCAAAACAAGGTCATT
TTCCACGTCAACAAGGACGTGAAGATCACCTACACCGGCGTCGAGCTGCGGGCCGACGATGACGAACTGG
TGTGGCAGCAGGTGTTGGAGTACGCGAAGCGCACCCCTATCGGCGAGCCGATCACCTTCACGTTCTACGA
GCTTTGCCAGGACCTGGGCTGGTCGATCAATGGCCGGTATTACACGAAGGCCGAGGAATGCCTGTCGCGC
CTACAGGCGACGGCGATGGGCTTCACGTCCGACCGCGTTGGGCACCTGGAATCGGTGTCGCTGCTGCACC
GCTTCCGCGTCCTGGACCGTGGCAAGAAAACGTCCCGTTGCCAGGTCCTGATCGACGAGGAAATCGTCGT
GCTGTTTGCTGGCGACCACTACACGAAATTCATATGGGAGAAGTACCGCAAGCTGTCGCCGACGGCCCGA
CGGATGTTCGACTATTTCAGCTCGCACCGGGAGCCGTACCCGCTCAAGCTGGAAACCTTCCGCCTCATGT
GCGGATCGGATTCCACCCGCGTGAAGAAGTGGCGCGAGCAGGTCGGCGAAGCCTGCGAAGAGTTGCGAGG
CAGCGGCCTGGTGGAACACGCCTGGGTCAATGATGACCTGGTGCATTGCAAACGCTAGGGCCTTGTGGGG
TCAGTTCCGGCTGGGGGTTCAGCAGCCAGCGCCTGATCTGGGGAACCCTGTGGTTGGCATGCACATACAA
ATGGACGAACGGATAAACCTTTTCACGCCCTTTTAAATATCCGATTATTCTAATAAACGCTCTTTTCTCT
TAGGTTTACCCGCCAATATATCCTGTCAAACACTGATAGTTTAAACCACTTCGTGCAGAAGACAAGGCAA
GCGTGAGACCGTCACAGCTTGTCTGTAAGCGGATGCCGGGAGCAGACAAGCCCGTCAGGGCGCGTCAGCG
GGTGTTGGCGGGTGTCGGGGCTGGCTTAACTATGCGGCATCAGAGCAGATTGTACTGAGAGTGCACCATA
TGCGGTGTGAAATACCGCACAGATGCGTAAGGAGAAAATACCGCATCAGGCGCCATTCGCCATTCAGGCT
GCGCAACTGTTGGGAAGGGCGATCGGTGCGGGCCTCTTCGCTATTACGCCAGCTGGCGAAAGGGGGATGT
GCTGCAAGGCGATTAAGTTGGGTAACGCCAGGGTTTTCCCAGTCACGACGTTGTAAAACGACGGCCAGTG
AATTCGAGCTCGGTACCCGGGGATCCTCTAGAGTCGACCTGCAGGCATGCAAGCTTGGCGTAATCATGGT
CATAGCTGTTTCCTGTGTGAAATTGTTATCCGCTCACAATTCCACACAACATACGAGCCGGAAGCATAAA
GTGTAAAGCCTGGGGTGCCTAATGAGTGAGCTAACTCACATTAATTGCGTTGCGCTCACTGCCCGCTTTC
CAGTCGGCAAACCTGTCGTGCCAGCTGCGGTCTCACTCCCATATGGAATTCGCTCTTGTCTTCACAGA
