>Addgene plasmid #48006 | pICH47791 | addgene partial sequence | sequence record 74319 | RB-F1 5'-ggataaaccttttcacgccc-3'
TTTCTCTTAGGTTTACCCGCCAATATATCCTGTCAAACACTGATAGTTTAAACCACTTCGTGCAGAAGAC
AAGGCAAGCGTGAGACCGTCACAGCTTGTCTGTAAGCGGATGCCGGGAGCAGACAAGCCCGTCAGGGCGC
GTCAGCGGGTGTTGGCGGGTGTCGGGGCTGGCTTAACTATGCGGCATCAGAGCAGATTGTACTGAGAGTG
CACCATATGCGGTGTGAAATACCGCACAGATGCGTAAGGAGAAAATACCGCATCAGGCGCCATTCGCCAT
TCAGGCTGCGCAACTGTTGGGAAGGGCGATCGGTGCGGGCCTCTTCGCTATTACGCCAGCTGGCGAAAGG
GGGATGTGCTGCAAGGCGATTAAGTTGGGTAACGCCAGGGTTTTCCCAGTCACGACGTTGTAAAACGACG
GCCAGTGAATTCGAGCTCGGTACCCGGGGATCCTCTAGAGTCGACCTGCAGGCATGCAAGCTTGGCGTAA
TCATGGTCATAGCTGTTTCCTGTGTGAAATTGTTATCCGCTCACAATTCCACACAACATACGAGCCGGAA
GCATAAAGTGTAAAGCCTGGGGTGCCTAATGAGTGAGCTAACTCACATTAATTGCGTTGCGCTCACTGCC
CGCTTTCCAGTCGGGAAACCTGTCGTGCCAGCTGCGGTCTCACTCCCATATGGAATTCGCTCTTGTCTTC
ACAGAGTGGGGCCCACTGCATCCACCCCAGTACATTAAAAACGTCCGCAATGTGTTATTAAGTTGTCTAA
GCGTCAATTTGTTTACACCACAATATATCCTGCCACCAGCCAGCCAACAGCTCCCCGACCGGCAGCTCGG
CACAAAATCACCACTCGATACAGGCAGCCCATCAGTCAGATCAGGATCTCCTTTGCGACGCTCACCGGGC
TGGTTGCCCTCGCCGCTGGGCTGGCGGCCGTCTATGGCCCTGCAAACGCGCCAGAAACGCCGTCGA
